Addgene plasmid #146839: pAc5.1B-EGFP-DmGW182-RBD_L
Purpose: Insect Expression of DmGW182-RBD
Depositing lab: Elisa Izaurralde. Depositing organization: Max Planck Institute for Developmental Biology. Publication: Two PABPC1-binding sites in GW182 proteins promote miRNA-mediated gene silencing. Huntzinger E, Braun JE, Heimstädt S, Zekri L, Izaurralde E. EMBO J. 2010 Dec 15;29(24):4146-60. doi: 10.1038/emboj.2010.274 PubMed 21063388.
Backbone
  Vector backbone: Unknown
  Vector type: Insect Expression
Growth in bacteria
  Bacterial resistance: Ampicillin, 100 μg/mL
  Growth temperature: 37°C
  Growth strain: DH5alpha
  Copy number: Low Copy
Gene/Insert
  Gene/Insert name: DmGW182-RBD
  Species: D. melanogaster (fly)
  Entrez Gene: gw (a.k.a. Dmel_CG31992, CG11484, CG31992, CG9905, Dmel\CG31992, GQ182, GW, GW182, Gw, Gw182, anon-EST:Posey205, dGW182, gw182)
  Cloning method: Unknown
Terms and licenses: Academic/Nonprofit Terms; Industry Terms: Not Available to Industry
Depositor comments: sequence given by NM_166780 varA Plasmids from this collection were made available to the research community and donated after the lab closed. Please note that the sequence provided by the depositing laboratory may be theoretical/predicted or based on Sanger sequencing results. There may be discrepancies between sequencing results obtained by Addgene and the depositor sequence. If an Addgene verified sequence is not available, please contact before placing your order to request that our lab fully sequence the plasmid.
How to cite: pAc5.1B-EGFP-DmGW182-RBD_L was a gift from Elisa Izaurralde (Addgene plasmid # 146839 ; http://n2t.net/addgene:146839 ; RRID:Addgene_146839)
