[The description below was written by a language model from this plasmid's Addgene catalogue record and pLannotate feature annotations shown in this document.]
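Description:
pAc5.1B-EGFP-DmGW182-RBD_L is an insect-cell expression plasmid of about 6.3 kb that produces a fragment of the Drosophila melanogaster GW182 protein (gene gw) fused to EGFP. The catalogue lists the backbone as unknown, but the plasmid name and the annotated parts point to a pAc5.1-type vector. For propagation in E. coli it carries a ColE1/pUC-family origin of replication and a β-lactamase gene under its own bla promoter for ampicillin selection. The feature table describes the origin as high-copy, whereas the catalogue entry records the plasmid as low copy. Short annotated fragments of a tetracycline resistance gene and of SV40 large T antigen appear to be backbone remnants rather than functional genes. No selectable marker for insect cells is annotated.

The expression cassette is driven by the Drosophila actin 5C (Ac5) promoter, a strong constitutive promoter widely used in fly cell lines. It is followed by the EGFP coding sequence and then a short gw segment of roughly 250 nt, which the record calls the RBD region and which the depositor bases on variant A of the reference transcript. A V5 epitope tag lies downstream of the insert, but the record does not establish whether it is in frame with the fusion or preceded by a stop codon. An SV40 polyadenylation signal is annotated after the cassette.

The N-terminal EGFP allows the fragment to be visualised or captured through the tag. The associated publication concerns PABPC1-binding sites in GW182 proteins and their role in miRNA-mediated gene silencing, which suggests use in interaction or silencing assays with isolated GW182 domains. The meaning of the "_L" suffix is not stated, and the depositor sequence may be theoretical rather than fully verified.
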