Features (pLannotate 1.2.2; 10 found; start..end, strand, type, name):
     56..2568    +  promoter       Ac5 promoter: Drosophila melanogaster actin 5C promoter
   2588..3304    +  CDS            EGFP: EGFP is a basic (constitutively fluorescent) green fluorescent protein published in 1996, derived from Aequorea victoria. It is reported to be a rapidly-maturing weak dimer with moderate acid sensitivity.
   3347..3598    +  CDS            gw (fragment): GAWKY_DROME - Also known as GW182 From Drosophila melanogaster (Fruit fly).
   3624..3665    +  CDS            V5 tag: epitope tag from simian virus 5
   3765..3899    -  polyA_signal   SV40 poly(A) signal: SV40 polyadenylation signal
   3922..4006    -  CDS            large T antigen (fragment): large T antigen from SV40 (simian virus 40)
   4007..4477    +  CDS            TcR (fragment): tetracycline efflux protein; tet; confers resistance to tetracycline
   4521..5109    -  rep_origin     ori: high-copy-number ColE1/pMB1/pBR322/pUC origin of replication
   5280..6140    -  CDS            AmpR: β-lactamase; bla; confers resistance to ampicillin, carbenicillin, and related antibiotics
   6141..6245    -  promoter       AmpR promoter: bla
>Addgene plasmid #146839 | pAc5.1B-EGFP-DmGW182-RBD_L | depositor full sequence | sequence record 289286 | Full Sequence
CTTCAAGGAATTAATTCTATATTCTAAAAACACAAATGATACTTCTAAAAAAAATCATGAATGGCATCAA
CTCTGAATCAAATCTTTGCAGATGCACCTACTTCTCATTTCCACTGTCACATCATTTTTCCAGATCTCGC
TGCCTGTTATGTGGCCCACAAACCAAGACACGTTTTATGGCCATTAAAGCTGGCTGATCGTCGCCAAACA
CCAAATACATATCAATATGTACATTCGAGAAAGAAGCGATCAAAGAAGCGTCTTCGGGCGAGTAGGAGAA
TGCGGAGGAGAAGGAGAACGAGCTGATCTAGTATCTCTCCACAATCCAATGCCAACTGACCAACTGGCCA
TATTCGGAGCAATTTGAAGCCAATTTCCATCGCCTGGCGATCGCTCCATTCTTGGCTATATGTTTTTCAC
CGTTCCCGGGGCCATTTTCAAAGACTCGTCGGTAAGATAAGATTGTGTCACTCGCTGTCTCTCTTCATTT
GTCGAAGAATGCTGAGGAATTTCGCGATGACGTCGGCGAGTATTTTGAAGAATGAGAATAATTTGTATTT
ATACGAAAATCAGTTAGTGGAATTTTCTACAAAAACATGTTATCTATAGATAATTTTGTTGCAAAATATG
TTGACTATGACAAAGATTGTATGTATATACCTTTAATGTATTCTCATTTTCTTATGTATTTATAATGGCA
ATGATGATACTGATGATATTTTAAGATGATGCCAGACCACAGGCTGATTTCTGCGTCTTTTGCCGAACGC
AGTGCATGTGCGGTTGTTGTTTTTTGGAATAGTTTCAATTTTCGGACTGTCCGCTTTGATTTCAGTTTCT
TGGCTTATTCAAAAAGCAAAGTAAAGCCAAAAAAGCGAGATGGCAATACCAAATGCGGCAAAACGGTAGT
GGAAGGAAAGGGGTGCGGGGCAGCGGAAGGAAGGGTGGGGCGGGGCGTGGCGGGGTCTGTGGCTGGGCGC
GACGTCACCGACGTTGGAGCCACTCCTTTGACCATGTGTGCGTGTGTGTATTATTCGTGTCTCGCCACTC
GCCGGTTGTTTTTTTCTTTTTATCTCGCTCTCTCTAGCGCCATCTCGTACGCATGCTCAACGCACCGCAT
GTTGCCGTGTCCTTTATGCGTCATTTTGGCTCGAAATAGGCAATTATTTAAACAAAGATTAGTCAACGAA
AACGCTAAAATAAATAAGTCTACAATATGGTTACTTATTGCCATGTGTGTGCAGCCAACGATAGCAACAA
AAGCAACAACACAGTGGCTTTCCCTCTTTCACTTTTTGTTTGCAAGCGCGTGCGAGCAAGACGGCACGAC
CGGCAAACGCAATTACGCTGACAAAGAGCAGACGAAGTTTTGGCCGAAAAACATCAAGGCGCCTGATACG
AATGCATTTGCAATAACAATTGCGATATTTAATATTGTTTATGAAGCTGTTTGACTTCAAAACACACAAA
AAAAAAAATAAAACAAATTATTTGAAAGAGAATTAGGAATCGGACAGCTTATCGTTACGGGCTAACAGCA
CACCGAGACGAAATAGCTTACCTGACGTCACAGCCTCTGGAAGAACTGCCGCCAAGCAGAGAGAGAGAGA
AAAAGAGGGAGAGCAGCTTAGACCGCATGTGCTTGTGTGTGAGGCGTCTCTCTCTTCGTCTCCTGTTTGC
GCAAACGCATAGACTGCACTGAGAAAATCGATTACCTATTTTTTATGAATGAATATTTGCACTATTACTA
TTCAAAACTATTAAGATAGCAATCACATTCAATAGCCAAATACTATACCACCTGAGCGATGCAACGAAAT
GATCAATTTGAGCAAAAATGCTGCATATTTAGGACGGCATCATTATAGAAATGCTTCTTGCTGTGTACTT
TTCTCTCGTCTGGCAGCTGTTTCGCCGTTATTGTTAAAACCGGCTTAAGTTAGGTGTGTTTTCTACGACT
AGTGATGCCCCTACTAGAAGATGTGTGTTGCACAAATGTCCCTGAATAACCAATTTGAAGTGCAGATAGC
AGTAAACGTAAGCTAATATGAATATTATTTAACTGTAATGTTTTAATATCGCTGGACATTACTAATAAAC
CCACTATAAACACATGTACATATGTATGTTTTGGCATACAATGAGTAGTTGGGGAAAAAATGTGTAAAAG
CACCGTGACCATCACAGCATAAAGATAACCAGCTGAAGTATCGAATATGAGTAACCCCCAAATTGAATCA
CATGCCGCAACTGATAGGACCCATGGAAGTACACTCTTCATGGCGATATACAAGACACACACAAGCACGA
ACACCCAGTTGCGGAGGAAATTCTCCGTAAATGAAAACCCAATCGGCGAACAATTCATACCCATATATGG
TAAAAGTTTTGAACGCGACTTGAGAGCGGAGAGCATTGCGGCTGATAAGGTTTTAGCGCTAAGCGGGCTT
TATAAAACGGGCTGCGGGACCAGTTTTCATATCACTACCGTTTGAGTTCTTGTGCTGTGTGGATACTCCT
CCCGACACAAAGCCGCTCCATCAGCCAGCAGTCGTCTAATCCAGAGACCCCGGATCGGGGTACCAACATG
GTGAGCAAGGGCGAGGAGCTGTTCACCGGGGTGGTGCCCATCCTGGTCGAGCTGGACGGCGACGTAAACG
GCCACAAGTTCAGCGTGTCCGGCGAGGGCGAGGGCGATGCCACCTACGGCAAGCTGACCCTGAAGTTCAT
CTGCACCACCGGCAAGCTGCCCGTGCCCTGGCCCACCCTCGTGACCACCCTGACCTACGGCGTGCAGTGC
TTCAGCCGCTACCCCGACCACATGAAGCAGCACGACTTCTTCAAGTCCGCCATGCCCGAAGGCTACGTCC
AGGAGCGCACCATCTTCTTCAAGGACGACGGCAACTACAAGACCCGCGCCGAGGTGAAGTTCGAGGGCGA
CACCCTGGTGAACCGCATCGAGCTGAAGGGCATCGACTTCAAGGAGGACGGCAACATCCTGGGGCACAAG
CTGGAGTACAACTACAACAGCCACAACGTCTATATCATGGCCGACAAGCAGAAGAACGGCATCAAGGTGA
ACTTCAAGATCCGCCACAACATCGAGGACGGCAGCGTGCAGCTCGCCGACCACTACCAGCAGAACACCCC
CATCGGCGACGGCCCCGTGCTGCTGCCCGACAACCACTACCTGAGCACCCAGTCCGCCCTGAGCAAAGAC
CCCAACGAGAAGCGCGATCACATGGTCCTGCTGGAGTTCGTGACCGCCGCCGGGATCACTCTCGGCATGG
ACGAGCTGTACAAGCCAAGCTTGAATTCTGCAGATATCCAGCACAGTGGCGGCCGCTCCAGTTGGTTGCT
TTTGAAAAATCTAACAGCACAGATTGATGGTCCTACTTTGCGTACACTGTGTATGCAGCATGGGCCCCTT
GTCAGCTTTCACCCGTATTTGAACCAAGGAATTGCCTTATGTAAATATACTACTCGTGAGGAGGCGAACA
AGGCGCAAATGGCGTTAAACAACTGTGTCCTCGCCAACACCACAATATTTGCTGAATCTCCCAGCGAGAA
CGAGGTGCAAAGCATTATGCAGCACTTATAATCTAGAGGGCCCGCGGTTCGAAGGTAAGCCTATCCCTAA
CCCTCTCCTCGGTCTCGATTCTACGCGTACCGGTCATCATCACCATCACCATTGAGTTTAAACCCGCTGA
TCAGCCTCGACTGTGCCTTCTAAGGCCTGAGCTCGCTGATCAGCCTCGATCGAGGATCCAGACATGATAA
GATACATTGATGAGTTTGGACAAACCACAACTAGAATGCAGTGAAAAAAATGCTTTATTTGTGAAATTTG
TGATGCTATTGCTTTATTTGTAACCATTATAAGCTGCAATAAACAAGTTAACAACAACAATTGCATTCAT
TTTATGTTTCAGGTTCAGGGGGAGGTGTGGGAGGTTTTTTAAAGCAAGTAAAACCTCTACAAATGTGGTA
TGGCTGATTATGATCAGTCGACCGATGCCCTTGAGAGCCTTCAACCCAGTCAGCTCCTTCCGGTGGGCGC
GGGGCATGACTATCGTCGCCGCACTTATGACTGTCTTCTTTATCATGCAACTCGTAGGACAGGTGCCGGC
AGCGCTCTGGGTCATTTTCGGCGAGGACCGCTTTCGCTGGAGCGCGACGATGATCGGCCTGTCGCTTGCG
GTATTCGGAATCTTGCACGCCCTCGCTCAAGCCTTCGTCACTGGTCCCGCCACCAAACGTTTCGGCGAGA
AGCAGGCCATTATCGCCGGCATGGCGGCCGACGCGCTGGGCTACGTCTTGCTGGCGTTCGCGACGCGAGG
CTGGATGGCCTTCCCCATTATGATTCTTCTCGCTTCCGGCGGCATCGGGATGCCCGCGTTGCAGGCCATG
CTGTCCAGGCAGGTAGATGACGACCATCAGGGACAGCTTCAAGGATCGCTCGCGGCTCTTACCAGCCAGC
AAAAGGCCAGGAACCGTAAAAAGGCCGCGTTGCTGGCGTTTTTCCATAGGCTCCGCCCCCCTGACGAGCA
TCACAAAAATCGACGCTCAAGTCAGAGGTGGCGAAACCCGACAGGACTATAAAGATACCAGGCGTTTCCC
CCTGGAAGCTCCCTCGTGCGCTCTCCTGTTCCGACCCTGCCGCTTACCGGATACCTGTCCGCCTTTCTCC
CTTCGGGAAGCGTGGCGCTTTCTCAATGCTCACGCTGTAGGTATCTCAGTTCGGTGTAGGTCGTTCGCTC
CAAGCTGGGCTGTGTGCACGAACCCCCCGTTCAGCCCGACCGCTGCGCCTTATCCGGTAACTATCGTCTT
GAGTCCAACCCGGTAAGACACGACTTATCGCCACTGGCAGCAGCCACTGGTAACAGGATTAGCAGAGCGA
GGTATGTAGGCGGTGCTACAGAGTTCTTGAAGTGGTGGCCTAACTACGGCTACACTAGAAGGACAGTATT
TGGTATCTGCGCTCTGCTGAAGCCAGTTACCTTCGGAAAAAGAGTTGGTAGCTCTTGATCCGGCAAACAA
ACCACCGCTGGTAGCGGTGGTTTTTTTGTTTGCAAGCAGCAGATTACGCGCAGAAAAAAAGGATCTCAAG
AAGATCCTTTGATCTTTTCTACGGGGTCTGACGCTCAGTGGAACGAAAACTCACGTTAAGGGATTTTGGT
CATGAGATTATCAAAAAGGATCTTCACCTAGATCCTTTTAAATTAAAAATGAAGTTTTAAATCAATCTAA
AGTATATATGAGTAAACTTGGTCTGACAGTTACCAATGCTTAATCAGTGAGGCACCTATCTCAGCGATCT
GTCTATTTCGTTCATCCATAGTTGCCTGACTCCCCGTCGTGTAGATAACTACGATACGGGAGGGCTTACC
ATCTGGCCCCAGTGCTGCAATGATACCGCGAGACCCACGCTCACCGGCTCCAGATTTATCAGCAATAAAC
CAGCCAGCCGGAAGGGCCGAGCGCAGAAGTGGTCCTGCAACTTTATCCGCCTCCATCCAGTCTATTAATT
GTTGCCGGGAAGCTAGAGTAAGTAGTTCGCCAGTTAATAGTTTGCGCAACGTTGTTGCCATTGCTGCAGG
CATCGTGGTGTCACGCTCGTCGTTTGGTATGGCTTCATTCAGCTCCGGTTCCCAACGATCAAGGCGAGTT
ACATGATCCCCCATGTTGTGCAAAAAAGCGGTTAGCTCCTTCGGTCCTCCGATCGTTGTCAGAAGTAAGT
TGGCCGCAGTGTTATCACTCATGGTTATGGCAGCACTGCATAATTCTCTTACTGTCATGCCATCCGTAAG
ATGCTTTTCTGTGACTGGTGAGTACTCAACCAAGTCATTCTGAGAATAGTGTATGCGGCGACCGAGTTGC
TCTTGCCCGGCGTCAACACGGGATAATACCGCGCCACATAGCAGAACTTTAAAAGTGCTCATCATTGGAA
AACGTTCTTCGGGGCGAAAACTCTCAAGGATCTTACCGCTGTTGAGATCCAGTTCGATGTAACCCACTCG
TGCACCCAACTGATCTTCAGCATCTTTTACTTTCACCAGCGTTTCTGGGTGAGCAAAAACAGGAAGGCAA
AATGCCGCAAAAAAGGGAATAAGGGCGACACGGAAATGTTGAATACTCATACTCTTCCTTTTTCAATATT
ATTGAAGCATTTATCAGGGTTATTGTCTCATGAGCGGATACATATTTGAATGTATTTAGAAAAATAAACA
AATAGGGGTTCCGCGCACATTTCCCCGAAAAGTGCCACCTGACGTCTAAGAAACCATTATTATCATGACA
TTAACCTATAAAAATAGGCGTATCACGAGGCCCTTTCGT
